>Addgene plasmid #230961 | pKDcas9 72 cerulean | addgene full sequence | sequence record 459928 | Addgene NGS Result
TTGAGATCGTTTTGGTCTGCGCGTAATCTCTTGCTCTGAAAACGAAAAAACCGCCTTGCAGGGCGGTTTT
TCGAAGGTTCTCTGAGCTACCAACTCTTTGAACCGAGGTAACTGGCTTGGAGGAGCGCAGTCACCAAAAC
TTGTCCTTTCAGTTTAGCCTTAACCGGCGCATGACTTCAAGACTAACTCCTCTAAATCAATTACCAGTGG
CTGCTGCCAGTGGTGCTTTTGCATGTCTTTCCGGGTTGGACTCAAGACGATAGTTACCGGATAAGGCGCA
GCGGTCGGACTGAACGGGGGGTTCGTGCATACAGTCCAGCTTGGAGCGAACTGCCTACCCGGAACTGAGT
GTCAGGCGTGGAATGAGACAAACGCGGCCATAACAGCGGAATGACACCGGTAAACCGAAAGGCAGGAACA
GGAGAGCGCACGAGGGAGCCGCCAGGGGGAAACGCCTGGTATCTTTATAGTCCTGTCGGGTTTCGCCACC
ACTGATTTGAGCGTCAGATTTCGTGATGCTTGTCAGGGGGGCGGAGCCTATGGAAAAACGGCTTTGCCGC
GGCCCTCTCACTTCCCTGTTAAGTATCTTCCTGGCATCTTCCAGGAAATCTCCGCCCCGTTCGTAAGCCA
TTTCCGCTCGCCGCAGTCGAACGACCGAGCGTAGCGAGTCAGTGAGCGAGGAAGCGGAATATATCCCTAG
GTATAAACGCAGAAAGGCCCACCCGAAGGTGAGCCAGTGTGACTCTAGTAGAGAGCGTTCACCGACAAAC
AACAGATAAAACGAAAGGCCCAGTCTTTCGACTGAGCCTTTCGTTTTATTTGATGCCTGGAGATCCTTAC
TCGAGTTAGTCACCTCCTAGCTGACTCAAATCAATGCGTGTTTCATAAAGACCAGTGATGGATTGATGGA
TAAGAGTGGCATCTAAAACTTCTTTTGTAGACGTATATCGTTTACGATCAATTGTTGTATCAAAATATTT
AAAAGCAGCGGGAGCTCCAAGATTCGTCAACGTAAATAAATGAATAATATTTTCTGCTTGTTCACGTATT
GGTTTGTCTCTATGTTTGTTATATGCACTAAGAACTTTATCTAAATTGGCATCTGCTAAAATAACACGCT
TAGAAAATTCACTGATTTGCTCAATAATCTCATCTAAATAATGCTTATGCTGCTCCACAAACAATTGTTT
TTGTTCGTTATCTTCTGGACTACCCTTCAACTTTTCATAATGACTAGCTAAATATAAAAAATTCACATAT
TTGCTTGGCAGAGCCAGCTCATTTCCTTTTTGTAATTCTCCGGCACTAGCCAGCATCCGTTTACGACCGT
TTTCTAACTCAAAAAGACTATATTTAGGTAGTTTAATGATTAAGTCTTTTTTAACTTCCTTATATCCTTT
AGCTTCTAAAAAGTCAATCGGATTTTTTTCAAAGGAACTTCTTTCCATAATTGTGATCCCTAGTAACTCT
TTAACGGATTTTAACTTCTTCGATTTCCCTTTTTCCACCTTAGCAACCACTAGGACTGAATAAGCTACCG
TTGGACTATCAAAACCACCATATTTTTTTGGATCCCAGTCTTTTTTACGAGCAATAAGCTTGTCCGAATT
TCTTTTTGGTAAAATTGACTCCTTGGAGAATCCGCCTGTCTGTACTTCTGTTTTCTTGACAATATTGACT
TGGGGCATGGACAATACTTTGCGCACTGTGGCAAAATCTCGCCCTTTATCCCAGACAATTTCTCCAGTTT
CCCCATTAGTTTCGATTAGAGGGCGTTTGCGAATCTCTCCATTTGCAAGTGTAATTTCTGTTTTGAAGAA
GTTCATGATATTAGAGTAAAAGAAATATTTTGCGGTTGCTTTGCCTATTTCTTGCTCAGACTTAGCAATC
ATTTTACGAACATCATAAACTTTATAATCACCATAGACAAACTCCGATTCAAGTTTTGGATATTTCTTAA
TCAAAGCAGTTCCAACGACGGCATTTAGATACGCATCATGGGCATGATGGTAATTGTTAATCTCACGTAC
TTTATAGAATTGGAAATCTTTTCGGAAGTCAGAAACTAATTTAGATTTTAAGGTAATCACTTTAACCTCT
CGAATAAGTTTATCATTTTCATCGTATTTAGTATTCATGCGACTATCCAAAATTTGTGCCACATGCTTAG
TGATTTGGCGAGTTTCAACCAATTGGCGTTTGATAAAACCAGCTTTATCAAGTTCACTCAAACCTCCACG
TTCAGCTTTCGTTAAATTATCAAACTTACGTTGAGTGATTAACTTGGCGTTTAGAAGTTGTCTCCAATAG
TTTTTCATCTTTTTGACTACTTCTTCACTTGGAACGTTATCCGATTTACCACGATTTTTATCAGAACGCG
TTAAGACCTTATTGTCTATTGAATCGTCTTTAAGGAAACTTTGTGGAACAATGGCATCGACATCATAATC
ACTTAAACGATTAATATCTAATTCTTGGTCCACATACATGTCTCTTCCATTTTGGAGATAATAGAGATAG
AGCTTTTCATTTTGCAATTGAGTATTTTCAACAGGATGCTCTTTAAGAATCTGACTTCCTAATTCTTTGA
TACCTTCTTCGATTCGTTTCATACGCTCTCGCGAATTTTTCTGGCCCTTTTGAGTTGTCTGATTTTCACG
TGCCATTTCAATAACGATATTTTCTGGCTTATGCCGCCCCATTACTTTGACCAATTCATCAACAACTTTT
ACAGTCTGTAAAATACCTTTTTTAATAGCAGGGCTACCAGCTAAATTTGCAATATGTTCATGTAAACTAT
CGCCTTGTCCAGACACTTGTGCTTTTTGAATGTCTTCTTTAAATGTCAAACTATCATCATGGATCAGCTG
CATAAAATTGCGATTGGCAAAACCATCTGATTTCAAAAAATCTAATATTGTTTTGCCAGATTGCTTATCC
CTAATACCATTAATCAATTTTCGAGACAAACGTCCCCAACCAGTATAACGGCGACGTTTAAGCTGTTTCA
TCACCTTATCATCAAAGAGGTGAGCATATGTTTTAAGTCTTTCCTCAATCATCTCCCTATCTTCAAATAA
GGTCAATGTTAAAACAATATCCTCTAAGATATCTTCATTTTCTTCATTATCCAAAAAATCTTTATCTTTA
ATAATTTTTAGCAAATCATGGTAGGTACCTAATGAAGCATTAAATCTATCTTCAACTCCTGAAATTTCAA
CACTATCAAAACATTCTATTTTTTTGAAATAATCTTCTTTTAATTGCTTAACGGTTACTTTTCGATTTGT
TTTGAAGAGTAAATCAACAATGGCTTTCTTCTGTTCACCTGAAAGAAATGCTGGTTTTCGCATTCCTTCA
GTAACATATTTGACCTTTGTCAATTCGTTATAAACCGTAAAATACTCATAAAGCAAACTATGTTTTGGTA
GTACTTTTTCATTTGGAAGATTTTTATCAAAGTTTGTCATGCGTTCAATAAATGATTGAGCTGAAGCACC
TTTATCGACAACTTCTTCAAAATTCCATGGGGTAATTGTTTCTTCAGACTTCCGAGTCATCCATGCAAAA
CGACTATTGCCACGCGCCAATGGACCAACATAATAAGGAATTCGAAAAGTCAAGATTTTTTCAATCTTCT
CACGATTGTCTTTTAAAAATGGATAAAAGTCTTCTTGTCTTCTCAAAATAGCATGCAGCTCACCCAAGTG
AATTTGATGGGGAATAGAGCCGTTGTCAAAGGTCCGTTGCTTGCGCAGCAAATCTTCACGATTTAGTTTC
ACCAATAATTCCTCAGTACCATCCATTTTTTCTAAAATTGGTTTGATAAATTTATAAAATTCTTCTTGGC
TAGCTCCCCCATCAATATAACCTGCATATCCGTTTTTTGATTGATCAAAAAAGATTTCTTTATACTTTTC
TGGAAGTTGTTGTCGAACTAAAGCTTTTAAAAGAGTCAAGTCTTGATGATGTTCATCGTAGCGTTTAATC
ATTGAAGCTGATAGGGGAGCCTTAGTTATTTCAGTATTTACTCTTAGGATATCTGAAAGTAAAATAGCAT
CTGATAAATTCTTAGCTGCCAAAAACAAATCAGCATATTGATCTCCAATTTGCGCCAATAAATTATCTAA
ATCATCATCGTAAGTATCTTTTGAAAGCTGTAATTTAGCATCTTCTGCCAAATCAAAATTTGATTTAAAA
TTAGGGGTCAAACCCAATGACAAAGCAATGAGATTCCCAAATAAGCCATTTTTCTTCTCACCGGGGAGCT
GAGCAATGAGATTTTCTAATCGTCTTGATTTACTCAATCGTGCAGAAAGAATCGCTTTAGCATCTACTCC
ACTTGCGTTAATAGGGTTTTCTTCAAATAATTGATTGTAGGTTTGTACCAACTGGATAAATAGTTTGTCC
ACATCACTATTATCAGGATTTAAATCTCCCTCAATCAAAAAATGACCACGAAACTTAATCATATGCGCTA
AGGCCAAATAGATTAAGCGCAAATCCGCTTTATCAGTAGAATCTACCAATTTTTTTCGCAGATGATAGAT
AGTTGGATATTTCTCATGATAAGCAACTTCATCTACTATATTTCCAAAAATAGGATGACGTTCATGCTTC
TTGTCTTCTTCCACCAAAAAAGACTCTTCAAGTCGATGAAAGAAACTATCATCTACTTTCGCCATCTCAT
TTGAAAAAATCTCCTGTAGATAACAAATACGATTCTTCCGACGTGTATACCTTCTACGAGCTGTCCGTTT
GAGACGAGTCGCTTCCGCTGTCTCTCCACTGTCAAATAAAAGAGCCCCTATAAGATTTTTTTTGATACTG
TGGCGGTCTGTATTTCCCAGAACCTTGAACTTTTTAGACGGAACCTTATATTCATCAGTGATCACCGCCC
ATCCGACGCTATTTGTGCCGATAGCTAAGCCTATTGAGTATTTCTTATCCATAGATCCTTTCTCCTCTTT
AGATCTTTTGAATTCTTTTCTCTATCACTGATAGGGAGGGTCAATCTCTATCACTGATAGGGAGTGGTAA
AATAACTCTATCAACGATAGAGTGTCAACAAAAATTAGGAATTAATGATGTCTAGATTAGATAAAAGTAA
AGTGATTAACAGCGCATTAGAGCTGCTTAATGAGGTCGGAATCGAAGGTTTAACAACCCGTAAACTCGCC
CAGAAGCTAGGTGTAGAGCAGCCTACATTGTATTGGCATGTAAAAAATAAGCGGGCTTTGCTCGACGCCT
TAGCCATTGAGATGTTAGATAGGCACCATACTCACTTTTGCCCTTTAGAAGGGGAAAGCTGGCAAGATTT
TTTACGTAATAACGCTAAAAGTTTTAGATGTGCTTTACTAAGTCATCGCGATGGAGCAAAAGTACATTTA
GGTACACGGCCTACAGAAAAACAGTATGAAACTCTCGAAAATCAATTAGCCTTTTTATGCCAACAAGGTT
TTTCACTAGAGAATGCATTATATGCACTCAGCGCTGTGGGGCATTTTACTTTAGGTTGCGTATTGGAAGA
TCAAGAGCATCAAGTCGCTAAAGAAGAAAGGGAAACACCTACTACTGATAGTATGCCGCCATTATTACGA
CAAGCTATCGAATTATTTGATCACCAAGGTGCAGAGCCAGCCTTCTTATTCGGCCTTGAATTGATCATAT
GCGGATTAGAAAAACAACTTAAATGTGAAAGTGGGTCTTAAGGTACCATGGGATCCTATTTCTTAATAAC
TAAAAATATGGTATAATACTCTTAATAAATGCAGTAATACAGGGGCTTTTCAAGACTGAAGTCTAGCTGA
GACAAATAGTGCGATTACGAAATTTTTTAGACAAAAATAGTCTACGAGGTTTTAGAGCTATGCTGTTTTG
AATGGTCCCAAAACCGATAAACAGCCCTGCGTTATATGAGTTATGTTTTAGAGCTATGCTGTTTTGAATG
GTCCCAAAACGTATATTACGCATTTTTTGCACGAGATGAAGTTTTAGAGCTATGCTGTTTTGAATGGTCC
CAAAACTTCAGCACACTGAGACTTGTTGAGTTGAATTCATGAGTATTAAGTATTGTTTTATGGCTGATAA
ATTTCTTTGAATTTCTCCTTGATTATTTGTTATAAAAGTTATAAAATAATCTTGTTGGAACCATTCAAAA
CAGCATAGCAAGTTAAAATAAGGCTAGTCCGTTATCAACTTGAAAAAGTGGCACCGAGTCGGTGCTTTTT
TTGATACTTCTATTCTACTCTGACTGCAAACCAAAAAAACAAGCGCTTTCAAAACGCTTGTTTTATCATT
TTTAGGGAAATTAATCTCTTAATCCTTTTATCATTCTACATTTAGGCGCTGCCATCTTAAGACGAAAGGG
CCTCGTGATACGCCTATTTTTATAGGTTAATGTCATGATAATAATGGTTTCTTAGACGTCGGAATTGCCA
GCTGGGGCGCCCTCTGGTAAGGTTGGGAAGCCCTGCAAAGTAAACTGGATGGCTTTCTTGCCGCCAAGGA
TCTGATGGCGCAGGGGATCAAGATCTGATCAAGAGACAGGATGAGGATCGTTTCGCATGATTGAACAAGA
TGGATTGCACGCAGGTTCTCCGGCCGCTTGGGTGGAGAGGCTATTCGGCTATGACTGGGCACAACAGACA
ATCGGCTGCTCTGATGCCGCCGTGTTCCGGCTGTCAGCGCAGGGGCGCCCGGTTCTTTTTGTCAAGACCG
ACCTGTCCGGTGCCCTGAATGAACTGCAGGACGAGGCAGCGCGGCTATCGTGGCTGGCCACGACGGGCGT
TCCTTGCGCAGCTGTGCTCGACGTTGTCACTGAAGCGGGAAGGGACTGGCTGCTATTGGGCGAAGTGCCG
GGGCAGGATCTCCTGTCATCTCACCTTGCTCCTGCCGAGAAAGTATCCATCATGGCTGATGCAATGCGGC
GGCTGCATACGCTTGATCCGGCTACCTGCCCATTCGACCACCAAGCGAAACATCGCATCGAGCGAGCACG
TACTCGGATGGAAGCCGGTCTTGTCGATCAGGATGATCTGGACGAAGAGCATCAGGGGCTCGCGCCAGCC
GAACTGTTCGCCAGGCTCAAGGCGCGCATGCCCGACGGCGAGGATCTCGTCGTGACCCATGGCGATGCCT
GCTTGCCGAATATCATGGTGGAAAATGGCCGCTTTTCTGGATTCATCGACTGTGGCCGGCTGGGTGTGGC
GGACCGCTATCAGGACATAGCGTTGGCTACCCGTGATATTGCTGAAGAGCTTGGCGGCGAATGGGCTGAC
CGCTTCCTCGTGCTTTACGGTATCGCCGCTCCCGATTCGCAGCGCATCGCCTTCTATCGCCTTCTTGACG
AGTTCTTCTGAGCGGGACTCTCTCGCTTGGACTCCTGTTGATAGATCCAGTAATGACCTCAGAACTCCAT
CTGGATTTGTTCAGAACGCTCGGTTGCCGCCGGGCGTTTTTTATTGGTGAGAATCCAAGCACTAGTTGGT
ACCGGCATCAATAGTAAAATAATAAAAAAGCCGGATTAATAATCTGGCTTTTTATATTCTCTCTCTAGTA
TATAAACGCAGAAAGGCCAACCCGAAGGTGAGCCAGTGTGAGACTATCATACTCATATCGTGTGAAGATT
TGCTGCGCTATTCAGATCCTCTTCTGAGATGAGTTTTTGTTCGGGCCCAAGCTTCTCACTTATACAATTC
ATCCATGCCGAGGGTAATACCGGCCGCTGTCACAAACTCCAGGAGAACCATATGGTCACGTTTTTCGTTT
GGGTCTTTAGAGAGTTTTGACTGCGTCGACAGGTAATGGTTGTCAGGGAGCAGTACCGGCCCATCGCCGA
TCGGGGTATTCTGCTGGTAGTGATCCGCCAGTTGCACGCTCCCATCTTCGATATTGTGGCGAATTTTAAA
GTTTGCCTTGATGCCATTTTTCTGTTTATCTGCAGTGATATAAACATTATCGCTAATAGCGTTGTATTCC
AGCTTGTGCCCAAGAATGTTGCCGTCTTCTTTGAAATCAATTCCTTTCAGTTCGATGCGATTTACCAGCG
TATCGCCCTCAAATTTCACTTCCGCACGGGTTTTGTAGTTCCCATCGTCCTTAAAGAAAATTGTGCGTTC
CTGAACATAACCTTCCGGCATTGCAGATTTAAAGAAGTCGTGTTGTTTCATATGATCTGGGTAACGCGCA
AAACACTGTACCCCCCACGTTAATGTCGTGACAAGGGTAGGCCAGGGCACCGGCAGTTTGCCAGTCGTAC
AGATGAATTTGAGCGTGAGCTTGCCGTACGTCGCGTCACCCTCGCCCTCGCCGCTGACCGAAAATTTATG
GCCATTCACATCACCATCAAGTTCAACAAGAATCGGCACCACGCCGGTAAATAATTCTTCGCCCTTGCTT
ACCATTTAGTATTTCTCCTCTTTAGTACTAGTATTATACCTAGGACTGAGCTAGCTGTCAAAGATCTTTA
GAATTCCAGAAATCATCCTTAGCGACTAGTAACAACTTATATCGTATGGGGCTGACTTCAGGTGCTACAT
TTGAAGAGATAAATTGCACTGAAATCTAGAAATATTTTATCTGATTAATAAGATGATCTTC
Features (pLannotate 1.2.2; 20 found; start..end, strand, type, name):
      1..546     +  rep_origin     p15A ori: Plasmids containing the medium-copy-number p15A origin of replication can be propagated in E. coli cells that contain a second plasmid with the ColE1 origin.
    634..689     +  rep_origin     RSF ori (fragment): Plasmids containing the RSF 1030 origin of replication can be propagated in E. coli cells that contain additional plasmids with compatible origins.
    708..735     -  terminator     T7Te terminator: phage T7 early transcription terminator
    751..822     -  terminator     rrnB T1 terminator: transcription terminator T1 from the E. coli rrnB gene
    848..4952    -  CDS            dCas9 (fragment): catalytically dead mutant of the Cas9 endonuclease from the Streptococcus pyogenes Type II CRISPR/Cas system RNA-guided DNA-binding protein that lacks endonuclease activity due to the D10A mutation in the RuvC catalytic domain and the H840A mutation in the HNH catalytic domain
   4985..5008    -  protein_bind   tetracycline response element (fragment): contains seven copies of the tetracycline operator tetO tetracycline repressor TetR
   5015..5069    -  promoter       tetR/tetA promoters: tetR; overlapping promoters for bacterial tetR and tetA
   5088..5711    +  CDS            TetR: tetracycline repressor TetR; tetR from transposon Tn10; TetR binds to the tetracycline operator tetO to inhibit transcription. This inhibition can be relieved by adding tetracycline or doxycycline.
   5727..5858    +  misc_feature   crRNA leader: crRNA leader sequence for the Streptococcus pyogenes CRISPR/Cas system
   5859..5894    +  repeat_region  DR: direct repeat for the Streptococcus pyogenes CRISPR/Cas system
   5925..5960    +  repeat_region  DR: direct repeat for the Streptococcus pyogenes CRISPR/Cas system
   5991..6026    +  repeat_region  DR: direct repeat for the Streptococcus pyogenes CRISPR/Cas system
   6147..6225    +  misc_RNA       tracrRNA: trans-activating CRISPR RNA for the Streptococcus pyogenes CRISPR/Cas9 system
   6416..6535    +  CDS            tnpA (fragment): TN5P_ECOLX - Also known as tnp. Experimental evidence at protein level: Swiss-Prot protein existence level 1. Mediates transposition of transposon Tn5 by a 'cut and paste' mechanism. First, the monomeric transposase binds the 19 bp inverted DNA repeats flanking the transposon. Then, dimerization of the DNA- bound transposase creates a synaptic DNA complex. After nicking of the first DNA strand, excision of the transposon proceeds through a series of intermediates. The transposase then mediates the insertion of the transposon at a new site by strand transfer. The activity of the wild- type tran
   6567..7358    +  CDS            neo: KKA2_KLEPN - Also known as kan, nptII. Experimental evidence at protein level: Swiss-Prot protein existence level 1. Resistance to kanamycin, neomycin, paromomycin, ribostamycin, butirosin and gentamicin B. From Klebsiella pneumoniae.
   7380..7474    +  terminator     lambda t0 terminator: transcription terminator from phage lambda
   7567..7594    -  terminator     T7Te terminator: phage T7 early transcription terminator
   7689..8405    -  CDS            mCerulean: mCerulean is a basic (constitutively fluorescent) cyan fluorescent protein published in 2005, derived from Aequorea victoria. It is reported to be a very rapidly-maturing monomer.
   8427..8461    -  promoter       J23119(SpeI) promoter: bacterial promoter (Registry of Standard Biological Parts BBa J23119) modified to end with an SpeI site
   8479..8495    +  terminator     bacterial terminator (fragment): putative bacterial transcription terminator
