[The description below was written by a language model from this plasmid's Addgene catalogue record and pLannotate feature annotations shown in this document.]
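Description:
pKDcas9 72 cerulean is an 8.6 kb bacterial CRISPR interference plasmid built on the pdCas9 backbone by Golden Gate cloning and intended for anhydrotetracycline (aTc)-inducible knockdown of the E. coli global regulators FliZ and Fis. It replicates from a p15A origin, which is compatible with ColE1-type plasmids; a short RSF origin fragment is also annotated next to it. The catalogue lists the plasmid as high copy, whereas p15A is generally regarded as a medium-copy origin. Selection is by kanamycin through a Tn5-derived neo (nptII) gene followed by the lambda t0 terminator.

The main payload is catalytically dead Streptococcus pyogenes Cas9 (D10A and H840A), which binds DNA under RNA guidance without cutting and so blocks transcription at the targeted gene. It is transcribed from the tetR/tetA promoter region. A tetO-containing fragment lies between the promoter and the coding sequence, consistent with the recorded "additional tetO" modification, which would be expected to tighten repression. The divergently encoded TetR repressor keeps dCas9 off until aTc relieves binding, and the rrnB T1 and T7Te terminators end the dCas9 transcript.

Guides are supplied in the native format: a crRNA leader followed by three direct repeats, which would frame two spacers, matching the two stated targets, with a separate tracrRNA for crRNA maturation and loading. The spacer sequences themselves are not given in the record. A separate cassette expresses the cyan fluorescent protein mCerulean from the constitutive J23119 promoter, ending in a T7Te terminator, presumably to label cells carrying the plasmid. The associated publication concerns the role of global regulators in bacterial adaptation to a phenotypic trade-off.
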