Addgene plasmid #230961: pKDcas9 72 cerulean
Purpose: aTc inducible knockdown of FliZ and Fis
Depositing lab: Andrew Griffiths. Depositing organization: Ecole Superieure de Physique et de Chimie Industrielles de Paris (ESPCI). Publication: Global regulators enable bacterial adaptation to a phenotypic trade-off. Deyell M, Opuu V, Griffiths AD, Tans SJ, Nghe P. iScience. 2024 Dec 9;28(1):111521. doi: 10.1016/j.isci.2024.111521. eCollection 2025 Jan 17. PubMed 39811663.
Backbone
  Vector backbone: pdCas9
  Vector type: CRISPR
Growth in bacteria
  Bacterial resistance: Kanamycin, 50 μg/mL
  Growth temperature: 37°C
  Growth strain: DH5alpha
  Copy number: High Copy
Gene/Insert
  Gene/Insert name: dCas9
  gRNA/shRNA sequence: see annotated Genbank file
  Species: Other
  Mutation: additional tetO
  Cloning method: Golden Gate
Terms and licenses: Academic/Nonprofit Terms; Industry Terms: Not Available to Industry
How to cite: pKDcas9 72 cerulean was a gift from Andrew Griffiths (Addgene plasmid # 230961 ; http://n2t.net/addgene:230961 ; RRID:Addgene_230961)
